Addgene plasmid #195242: pDAC565
Purpose: Mammalian expression of Csm-GFP complex (RNase mut) from separate promoters (Used for RNA imaging)
Depositing lab: Jennifer Doudna. Publication: Precise transcript targeting by CRISPR-Csm complexes. Colognori D, Trinidad M, Doudna JA. Nat Biotechnol. 2023 Jan 23. doi: 10.1038/s41587-022-01649-9. PubMed 36690762.
Backbone
  Vector backbone: pUC19
  Total vector size (bp): 11297
  Vector type: Mammalian Expression
Growth in bacteria
  Bacterial resistance: Ampicillin, 100 μg/mL
  Growth temperature: 37°C
  Growth strain: NEB Stable
  Copy number: Unknown
Gene/Insert
  Gene/Insert name: FLAG-NLS-Csm1; FLAG-NLS-Csm2, FLAG-NLS-Csm3(RNase mut)-GFP; FLAG-NLS-Csm4; FLAG-NLS-Csm5; FLAG-NLS-Cas6; crRNA
  Species: Streptococcus thermophilus
Terms and licenses: Academic/Nonprofit Terms; Industry Terms: Not Available to Industry
How to cite: pDAC565 was a gift from Jennifer Doudna (Addgene plasmid # 195242 ; http://n2t.net/addgene:195242 ; RRID:Addgene_195242)
