[The description below was written by a language model from this plasmid's Addgene catalogue record and pLannotate feature annotations shown in this document.]
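Description:
pDAC565 is an 11.3 kb mammalian expression plasmid built on a pUC19 backbone that delivers an entire Streptococcus thermophilus type III-A CRISPR-Csm complex from a single vector. It is propagated in E. coli through the high-copy ColE1/pUC origin and selected with ampicillin via the β-lactamase gene. The annotation also picks up a short rop fragment, which is a remnant rather than a functional gene.

The payload is a tandem array of six independent expression units, all in the same orientation. Each is driven by its own CMV immediate-early promoter and terminated by an HSV thymidine kinase polyadenylation signal. In order they encode Csm1 (Cas10), Csm2, Csm3, Csm4, Csm5 and Cas6. According to the catalogue entry, each protein carries an N-terminal FLAG tag and a nuclear localization signal. These small elements are not called in the feature table, although a 6xHis tag is annotated upstream of Csm1. Csm3 normally cleaves target RNA at regular intervals along the crRNA. Here it is an RNase-inactivating mutant fused at its C-terminus to EGFP, though the record does not specify the mutation. Downstream of the protein cassettes, a human U6 RNA polymerase III promoter transcribes the crRNA, which Cas6 would process into mature guide units. The spacer or target sequence is not given.

Because Csm3 is present in multiple copies per complex, the assembled ribonucleoprotein should bind a complementary transcript without cutting it and concentrate several GFP molecules on it. This fits the stated purpose of imaging RNA in mammalian cells.
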