Features (pLannotate 1.2.2; 25 found; start..end, strand, type, name):
     49..252     +  promoter       CMV promoter: human cytomegalovirus (CMV) immediate early promoter
    292..309     +  CDS            6xHis: 6xHis affinity tag
    373..2646    +  CDS            cas10: CAS10_STRTR - Also known as csm1 From Streptococcus thermophilus.
   2650..2697    +  polyA_signal   HSV TK poly(A) signal: herpes simplex virus thymidine kinase polyadenylation signal (Cole and Stacy, 1985)
   2728..2931    +  promoter       CMV promoter: human cytomegalovirus (CMV) immediate early promoter
   3028..3405    +  CDS            csm2: CSM2_STRTR - Experimental evidence at protein level: Swiss-Prot protein existence level 1. This subunit may be involved in monitoring complementarity of crRNA and target RNA. From Streptococcus thermophilus.
   3409..3456    +  polyA_signal   HSV TK poly(A) signal: herpes simplex virus thymidine kinase polyadenylation signal (Cole and Stacy, 1985)
   3487..3690    +  promoter       CMV promoter: human cytomegalovirus (CMV) immediate early promoter
   3787..4446    +  CDS            csm3: CSM3_STRTR - Experimental evidence at protein level: Swiss-Prot protein existence level 1. This subunit has the target ssRNA endonuclease activity; it cleaves multiple sites in the target RNA at 6 nucleotide intervals. The number of cleavage sites in the target RNA correlates with the number of Csm3 subunits in the Csm effector complex (PubMed:25458845). In the Csm complex target RNA and ssDNA are cleaved simultaneously, although RNase activity (of Csm3) is much faster. RNA cleavage by Csm3 is not required for ssDNase activity as Csm complex with inactive Csm3 still has ssDNase activity; howev
   4465..5181    +  CDS            EGFP: EGFP is a basic (constitutively fluorescent) green fluorescent protein published in 1996, derived from Aequorea victoria. It is reported to be a rapidly-maturing weak dimer with moderate acid sensitivity.
   5185..5232    +  polyA_signal   HSV TK poly(A) signal: herpes simplex virus thymidine kinase polyadenylation signal (Cole and Stacy, 1985)
   5263..5466    +  promoter       CMV promoter: human cytomegalovirus (CMV) immediate early promoter
   5563..6459    +  CDS            csm4: CSM4_STRTR - Experimental evidence at protein level: Swiss-Prot protein existence level 1. The subunit probably binds to the 5' handle of the crRNA, helping in discrimination between self- and non-self. From Streptococcus thermophilus.
   6463..6510    +  polyA_signal   HSV TK poly(A) signal: herpes simplex virus thymidine kinase polyadenylation signal (Cole and Stacy, 1985)
   6541..6744    +  promoter       CMV promoter: human cytomegalovirus (CMV) immediate early promoter
   6841..7911    +  CDS            csm5: CSM5_STRTR - Experimental evidence at protein level: Swiss-Prot protein existence level 1. This subunit might be involved in maturation of a crRNA intermediate to its mature form. From Streptococcus thermophilus.
   7915..7962    +  polyA_signal   HSV TK poly(A) signal: herpes simplex virus thymidine kinase polyadenylation signal (Cole and Stacy, 1985)
   7993..8196    +  promoter       CMV promoter: human cytomegalovirus (CMV) immediate early promoter
   8293..9021    +  CDS            cas6: CAS6_STRTR - Experimental evidence at protein level: Swiss-Prot protein existence level 1. This protein processes pre-crRNA into individual crRNA units. From Streptococcus thermophilus.
   9025..9072    +  polyA_signal   HSV TK poly(A) signal: herpes simplex virus thymidine kinase polyadenylation signal (Cole and Stacy, 1985)
   9103..9343    +  promoter       U6 promoter: RNA polymerase III promoter for human U6 snRNA
   9461..9496    -  CDS            rop (fragment): Rop protein, which maintains plasmids at low copy number; rop
   9604..9695    +  promoter       AmpR promoter: bla
   9696..10556   +  CDS            AmpR: β-lactamase; bla; confers resistance to ampicillin, carbenicillin, and related antibiotics
  10727..18      +  rep_origin     ori (across the origin): high-copy-number ColE1/pMB1/pBR322/pUC origin of replication
>Addgene plasmid #195242 | pDAC565 | addgene full sequence | sequence record 382950 | Addgene NGS Result
GGGCGGAGCCTATGGAAAAACGCCAGCAACGCGGCCTTTTTCTTAAGCGTGATGCGGTTTTGGCAGTACA
TCAATGGGCGTGGATAGCGGTTTGACTCACGGGGATTTCCAAGTCTCCACCCCATTGACGTCAATGGGAG
TTTGTTTTGGCACCAAAATCAACGGGACTTTCCAAAATGTCGTAACAACTCCGCCCCATTGACGCAAATG
GGCGGTAGGCGTGTACGGTGGGAGGTCTATATAAGCAGAGCTCGTTTAGTGAACCGTCAGATCTCTAGAG
CCGCCACCATGCACCATCACCATCACCATTCCGGCGATTACAAAGACGATGACGATAAGATGGCGCCTAA
GAAGAAACGCAAAGTGCGGGGCATGAAGAAAGAAAAGATTGATCTGTTTTACGGAGCCCTGCTGCACGAC
ATCGGAAAGGTCATCCAGCGAGCAACCGGAGAGCGGAAGAAACACGCACTTGTGGGCGCCGACTGGTTCG
ACGAGATCGCCGACAACCAAGTCATCTCGGATCAGATCCGGTACCATATGGCCAACTACCAGTCTGATAA
GCTCGGCAACGATCACCTGGCTTACATCACCTACATTGCCGACAACATCGCCTCCGGTGTCGACCGCCGG
CAATCCAACGAAGAGTCAGACGAAGATACCTCCGCAAAGATCTGGGACACCTACACGAACCAGGCCGACA
TCTTTAACGTGTTCGGAGCGCAGACCGATAAGCGGTACTTCAAGCCTACCGTGCTGAATCTCAAGTCGAA
GCCCAACTTCGCGTCCGCCACTTACGAACCCTTTAGCAAGGGCGATTACGCTGCCATCGCCACCCGGATT
AAGAACGAACTGGCCGAGTTCGAGTTCAACCAAGTCCAGATTGACTCCCTGCTCAACCTTTTCGAGGCTA
CTCTCTCCTTCGTGCCGTCAAGCACCAACACTAAGGAAATCGCCGACATCTCCCTGGCCGACCATTCCCG
CTTGACTGCTGCCTTCGCTCTGGCGATCTACGACTACCTGGAGGACAAGGGTCGGCACAACTACAAAGAG
GACCTGTTCACCAAAGTGTCAGCGTTCTATGAAGAAGAAGCCTTCCTGCTGGCCTCCTTCGACCTGTCGG
GAATCCAGGACTTTATCTACAACATTAACATCGCAACTAACGGCGCGGCGAAGCAGCTGAAGGCCCGGAG
CCTCTACCTGGACTTTATGTCCGAGTACATCGCCGATAGCCTGCTGGACAAGCTGGGACTGAACAGGGCT
AACATGCTTTACGTCGGCGGCGGACACGCCTACTTCGTCCTGGCCAACACCGAAAAGACTGTGGAAACCC
TGGTGCAGTTTGAGAAGGATTTCAACCAGTTCCTGTTGGCAAACTTCCAGACCCGCCTCTATGTGGCCTT
TGGCTGGGGTTCCTTCGCGGCCAAGGACATCATGTCCGAGCTGAATAGCCCCGAGTCCTACCGCCAAGTG
TACCAAAAGGCTTCGCGCATGATCTCCAAAAAGAAAATCTCCAGATACGACTACCAGACACTGATGCTCC
TGAATCGCGGTGGAAAGTCCTCAGAGAGAGAGTGCGAGATTTGCCACTCCGTGGAGAACCTGGTGTCCTA
CCACGACCAGAAAGTCTGTGACATTTGCCGGGGACTGTACCAGTTCTCGAAAGAAATTGCCCATGACCAC
TTCATCATTACCGAAAATGAGGGGCTGCCGATTGGACCAAACGCGTGCTTAAAGGGCGTGGCATTCGAAA
AGCTGTCCCAAGAAGCGTTCAGCCGGGTCTACGTGAAGAATGACTATAAGGCCGGTACCGTGAAGGCTAC
GCATGTGTTCGTGGGGGATTACCAGTGCGACGAGATCTACAACTACGCCGCCCTGAGCAAGAACGAGAAC
GGCCTAGGCATCAAGAGACTGGCCGTGGTCCGGCTCGACGTGGATGACTTGGGCGCCGCCTTCATGGCCG
GTTTCAGCCAGCAGGGAAACGGACAATACTCCACTCTGTCAAGATCGGCCACATTCTCCCGGAGCATGTC
GCTGTTCTTCAAAGTGTACATTAACCAGTTCGCCTCCGACAAGAAGCTGAGCATTATCTACGCGGGCGGC
GATGACGTGTTCGCCATTGGATCGTGGCAGGATATCATCGCGTTCACTGTGGAACTTCGCGAAAACTTCA
TCAAGTGGACCAACGGGAAGCTCACCCTCTCCGCGGGGATAGGGTTGTTCGCCGACAAGACTCCTATTAG
CCTGATGGCTCACCAGACCGGGGAACTGGAAGAGGCCGCCAAGGGCAACGAAAAGGACTCCATCTCGCTG
TTCTCAAGCGACTACACTTTCAAGTTTGATAGGTTCATCACTAACGTGTACGACGACAAACTGGAACAGA
TTAGATACTTCTTCAACCATCAAGACGAGAGGGGAAAGAACTTCATCTATAAGCTTATTGAGCTTTTGAG
GAACCACGACCGCATGAATATGGCACGCCTCGCCTATTACCTCACTCGCCTGGAAGAACTGACCCGGGAG
ACTGACAGGGACAAGTTCAAGACCTTCAAGAACCTGTTCTACTCCTGGTACACCAACAAGAACGATAAGG
ACCGGAAGGAAGCCGAGCTCGCGCTCCTGCTGTACATCTACGAAATCAGAAAGGATTAACGGCAATAAAA
AGACAGAATAAAACGCACGGTGTTGGGTCGTTTGTTCGCACACATTAGCTAGCCGTCAGCACACATTGTG
ATGCGGTTTTGGCAGTACATCAATGGGCGTGGATAGCGGTTTGACTCACGGGGATTTCCAAGTCTCCACC
CCATTGACGTCAATGGGAGTTTGTTTTGGCACCAAAATCAACGGGACTTTCCAAAATGTCGTAACAACTC
CGCCCCATTGACGCAAATGGGCGGTAGGCGTGTACGGTGGGAGGTCTATATAAGCAGAGCTCGTTTAGTG
AACCGTCAGATCTCTAGAGCCGCCACCATGGATTACAAAGACGATGACGATAAGATGGCGCCTAAGAAGA
AACGCAAAGTGCGGGGCATGACCATCCTGACCGACGAGAACTACGTGGACATCGCCGAGAAAGCCATCCT
GAAGCTGGAAAGAAACACCAGAAATAGAAAGAACCCTGATGCCTTCTTCCTGACCACATCTAAGCTGCGG
AACCTGCTGAGCCTGACAAGCACCCTGTTCGACGAGAGCAAGGTGAAGGAATACGACGCCCTGCTGGACA
GAATCGCTTATCTGAGAGTGCAGTTCGTGTACCAGGCCGGCAGAGAGATCGCCGTGAAAGATCTGATCGA
GAAGGCCCAGATCCTGGAAGCTCTGAAAGAGATCAAGGACCGGGAAACCCTGCAGAGATTCTGCAGATAC
ATGGAAGCCCTGGTGGCCTACTTCAAGTTCTACGGCGGCAAGGACTGACGGCAATAAAAAGACAGAATAA
AACGCACGGTGTTGGGTCGTTTGTTCAGTTCTTTTGCCTTACTTTCAATGCATGCGGTGATGCGGTTTTG
GCAGTACATCAATGGGCGTGGATAGCGGTTTGACTCACGGGGATTTCCAAGTCTCCACCCCATTGACGTC
AATGGGAGTTTGTTTTGGCACCAAAATCAACGGGACTTTCCAAAATGTCGTAACAACTCCGCCCCATTGA
CGCAAATGGGCGGTAGGCGTGTACGGTGGGAGGTCTATATAAGCAGAGCTCGTTTAGTGAACCGTCAGAT
CTCTAGAGCCGCCACCATGGATTACAAAGACGATGACGATAAGATGGCGCCTAAGAAGAAACGCAAAGTG
CGGGGCATGACCTTCGCCAAGATCAAATTCAGCGCCCAGATCCGGCTGGAAACCGGCCTGCACATCGGAG
GATCTGATGCCTTTGCCGCTATCGGCGCCATCGCCAGCCCTGTGATCAAGGACCCCATCACCAACCTGCC
TATCATCCCCGGCTCTAGCCTGAAGGGCAAGATGAGAACACTGCTGGCCAAGGTGTACAACGAAAAGGTG
GCCGAGAAGCCTAGCGACGACAGCGACATCCTGAGCAGACTGTTCGGAAATAGCAAGGATAAGCGGTTCA
AGATGGGCAGACTGATCTTCCGGGACGCCTTCCTGAGCAACGCCGACGAGCTGGATTCTCTGGGCGTGCG
GAGCTACACCGAGGTGAAGTTCGAGAACACCATCGATAGAATCACCGCCGAGGCCAATCCTAGACAGATC
GAGAGAGCCATTCGGAACTCAACATTCGACTTCGAGCTGATCTACGAGATCACTGATGAGAATGAGAACC
AGGTCGAGGAAGATTTCAAGGTGATCAGAGACGGCCTGAAGCTGCTGGAACTGGACTACCTGGGCGGAAG
CGGCTCCAGAGGCTACGGCAAAGTGGCTTTTGAGAACCTGAAAGCCACCACAGTGTTCGGCAACTACGAC
GTGAAAACCCTGAACGAGCTGCTGACCGCCGAAGTGGGCGGAGGTGCTGCCGCAATGGTGAGCAAGGGCG
AGGAGCTGTTCACCGGGGTGGTGCCCATCCTGGTCGAGCTGGACGGCGACGTAAACGGCCACAAGTTCAG
CGTGTCCGGCGAGGGCGAGGGCGATGCCACCTACGGCAAGCTGACCCTGAAGTTCATCTGCACCACCGGC
AAGCTGCCCGTGCCCTGGCCCACCCTCGTGACCACCCTGACCTACGGCGTGCAGTGCTTCAGCCGCTACC
CCGACCACATGAAGCAGCACGACTTCTTCAAGTCCGCCATGCCCGAAGGCTACGTCCAGGAGCGCACCAT
CTTCTTCAAGGACGACGGCAACTACAAGACCCGCGCCGAGGTGAAGTTCGAGGGCGACACCCTGGTGAAC
CGCATCGAGCTGAAGGGCATCGACTTCAAGGAGGACGGCAACATCCTGGGGCACAAGCTGGAGTACAACT
ACAACAGCCACAACGTCTATATCATGGCCGACAAGCAGAAGAACGGCATCAAGGTGAACTTCAAGATCCG
CCACAACATCGAGGACGGCAGCGTGCAGCTCGCCGACCACTACCAGCAGAACACCCCCATCGGCGACGGC
CCCGTGCTGCTGCCCGACAACCACTACCTGAGCACCCAGTCCGCCCTGAGCAAAGACCCCAACGAGAAGC
GCGATCACATGGTCCTGCTGGAGTTCGTGACCGCCGCCGGGATCACTCTCGGCATGGACGAGCTGTACAA
GTGACGGCAATAAAAAGACAGAATAAAACGCACGGTGTTGGGTCGTTTGTTCTGGATTGCGAGAATGGAC
TAGTAGCAAACTGTGATGCGGTTTTGGCAGTACATCAATGGGCGTGGATAGCGGTTTGACTCACGGGGAT
TTCCAAGTCTCCACCCCATTGACGTCAATGGGAGTTTGTTTTGGCACCAAAATCAACGGGACTTTCCAAA
ATGTCGTAACAACTCCGCCCCATTGACGCAAATGGGCGGTAGGCGTGTACGGTGGGAGGTCTATATAAGC
AGAGCTCGTTTAGTGAACCGTCAGATCTCTAGAGCCGCCACCATGGATTACAAAGACGATGACGATAAGA
TGGCGCCTAAGAAGAAACGCAAAGTGCGGGGCATGACTTACAAGCTCTACATTATGACCTTTCAAAACGC
CCACTTCGGTTCCGGCACTCTGGACTCATCGAAGCTGACCTTCTCCGCGGATAGAATCTTCTCGGCACTC
GTGCTCGAGGCTCTGAAGATGGGAAAGCTCGACGCCTTCTTGGCCGAGGCCAACCAGGATAAGTTCACTC
TGACCGACGCGTTCCCATTCCAATTCGGTCCTTTCCTGCCGAAACCGATTGGTTACCCCAAGCACGACCA
GATCGACCAGTCTGTGGACGTGAAGGAAGTCCGCCGCCAAGCGAAGCTGTCCAAAAAGCTCCAGTTCCTG
GCTCTGGAAAACGTCGACGACTACCTGAACGGAGAGCTGTTTGAGAATGAGGAACACGCCGTGATCGACA
CAGTGACCAAGAACCAGCCCCATAAAGATGATAATCTGTACCAAGTGGCCACCACTCGGTTCTCGAACGA
CACCTCCCTTTACGTGATCGCCAACGAATCCGATCTGCTGAACGAACTGATGAGCAGCCTTCAGTACTCC
GGGCTGGGCGGCAAAAGGTCCTCAGGATTCGGCAGATTTGAGCTGGACATCCAGAACATTCCCTTGGAAC
TGTCCGACCGGCTGACGAAGAACCACAGCGACAAGGTCATGTCACTTACCACCGCCCTCCCGGTGGACGC
TGATCTCGAGGAAGCGATGGAAGATGGCCATTACCTGTTGACCAAGTCGTCCGGATTCGCATTCTCCCAC
GCCACCAACGAAAACTATCGGAAGCAGGACCTGTACAAGTTCGCCTCCGGGAGCACCTTCAGCAAGACTT
TCGAGGGACAGATCGTGGACGTGCGCCCTCTCGATTTCCCTCACGCCGTGCTGAACTACGCCAAGCCGCT
GTTCTTTAAGCTCGAAGTCTAACGGCAATAAAAAGACAGAATAAAACGCACGGTGTTGGGTCGTTTGTTC
GCACATTCAAAAACAGGCAATTGGACAAGCGTGATGCGGTTTTGGCAGTACATCAATGGGCGTGGATAGC
GGTTTGACTCACGGGGATTTCCAAGTCTCCACCCCATTGACGTCAATGGGAGTTTGTTTTGGCACCAAAA
TCAACGGGACTTTCCAAAATGTCGTAACAACTCCGCCCCATTGACGCAAATGGGCGGTAGGCGTGTACGG
TGGGAGGTCTATATAAGCAGAGCTCGTTTAGTGAACCGTCAGATCTCTAGAGCCGCCACCATGGATTACA
AAGACGATGACGATAAGATGGCGCCTAAGAAGAAACGCAAAGTGCGGGGCATGAAAAATGACTACCGGAC
CTTCAAGCTGAGCCTGCTGACCCTGGCTCCTATCCACATCGGCAACGGCGAGAAGTACACCAGCAGAGAA
TTCATCTACGAGAACAAGAAGTTCTACTTCCCCGACATGGGCAAGTTCTACAACAAGATGGTGGAAAAGA
GACTGGCCGAGAAGTTCGAGGCCTTCCTGATCCAGACCAGACCCAACGCCAGAAACAACCGGCTGATTTC
TTTTCTGAACGACAACAGAATCGCCGAAAGATCTTTTGGCGGCTACAGCATCAGTGAAACCGGCCTGGAA
TCTGATAAGAACCCTAACAGCGCCGGAGCTATCAACGAGGTGAACAAATTCATCCGGGACGCCTTCGGAA
ATCCTTACATCCCAGGCAGCAGCCTGAAGGGCGCCATCCGCACCATCCTGATGAACACCACACCTAAGTG
GAACAACGAGAACGCCGTGAACGACTTCGGCAGATTCCCAAAGGAAAACAAGAACCTGATCCCTTGGGGA
CCTAAGAAAGGCAAGGAATACGACGACCTGTTCAACGCCATCAGAGTGTCCGACAGCAAGCCCTTCGACA
ACAAAAGCCTGATCCTCGTGCAGAAGTGGGACTACAGCGCCAAAACCAACAAGGCCAAGCCTCTGCCTCT
GTACAGAGAGTCTATCAGCCCTCTGACCAAGATCGAGTTCGAGATAACAACAACCACTGATGAGGCCGGC
AGACTGATCGAGGAACTGGGAAAGCGGGCCCAGGCCTTTTATAAGGACTACAAGGCCTTTTTCCTGTCTG
AATTCCCTGATGATAAGATCCAGGCTAATCTGCAATACCCCATCTACCTGGGCGCCGGCAGCGGCGCTTG
GACAAAGACCCTGTTTAAGCAGGCCGACGGCATCCTGCAGCGGAGATACTCCAGAATGAAAACCAAGATG
GTCAAGAAGGGCGTGCTGAAGCTGACAAAGGCCCCTCTGAAAACAGTGAAGATCCCCAGCGGCAACCACA
GCCTGGTGAAGAATCACGAGAGCTTCTACGAGATGGGCAAAGCCAACTTCATGATCAAGGAAATCGACAA
GTGACGGCAATAAAAAGACAGAATAAAACGCACGGTGTTGGGTCGTTTGTTCATGTGTGCCGGCCGGAGA
ATAAAAGTCTAAGTGATGCGGTTTTGGCAGTACATCAATGGGCGTGGATAGCGGTTTGACTCACGGGGAT
TTCCAAGTCTCCACCCCATTGACGTCAATGGGAGTTTGTTTTGGCACCAAAATCAACGGGACTTTCCAAA
ATGTCGTAACAACTCCGCCCCATTGACGCAAATGGGCGGTAGGCGTGTACGGTGGGAGGTCTATATAAGC
AGAGCTCGTTTAGTGAACCGTCAGATCTCTAGAGCCGCCACCATGGATTACAAAGACGATGACGATAAGA
TGGCGCCTAAGAAGAAACGCAAAGTGCGGGGCATGAAAAAGCTCGTGTTCACCTTTAAGCGGATCGACCA
CCCTGCTCAGGACCTGGCCGTGAAATTCCACGGCTTCCTGATGGAACAGCTGGATAGCGACTACGTGGAC
TACCTGCACCAGCAGCAGACCAACCCCTACGCCACAAAGGTGATCCAGGGCAAAGAGAACACCCAGTGGG
TCGTGCATCTGCTGACAGACGACATCGAGGACAAGGTGTTCATGACCCTGCTGCAGATCAAGGAAGTGTC
CCTGAACGACCTGCCTAAGTTGTCTGTGGAAAAGGTGGAAATCCAGGAGCTGGGCGCTGATAAGCTGCTC
GAGATCTTCAACAGCGAGGAAAACCAGACCTACTTCAGCATCATCTTCGAGACACCTACAGGCTTTAAAA
GCCAGGGCAGCTACGTGATCTTCCCCAGCATGCGGCTGATCTTTCAGAGCCTGATGCAGAAGTACGGCAG
ACTGGTGGAAAACCAGCCTGAGATCGAGGAAGATACCCTGGACTACCTGAGCGAGCACAGCACCATCACC
AATTACAGACTGGAAACAAGCTACTTCAGAGTGCATAGACAGAGAATCCCCGCCTTCCGGGGCAAGCTGA
CCTTCAAGGTGCAGGGAGCCCAGACACTGAAGGCCTACGTGAAGATGCTGCTGACCTTCGGCGAGTACAG
CGGCCTGGGCATGAAAACCAGCCTGGGAATGGGCGGCATCAAGCTGGAAGAAAGAAAGGACTGACGGCAA
TAAAAAGACAGAATAAAACGCACGGTGTTGGGTCGTTTGTTCGTGCGATAGAGGGATCCAGTGCACCGGT
TGGAGGGCCTATTTCCCATGATTCCTTCATATTTGCATATACGATACAAGGCTGTTAGAGAGATAATTAG
AATTAATTTGACTGTAAACACAAAGATATTAGTACAAAATACGTGACGTAGAAAGTAATAATTTCTTGGG
TAGTTTGCAGTTTTAAAATTATGTTTTAAAATGGACTATCATATGCTTACCGTAACTTGAAAGTATTTCG
ATTTCTTGGCTTTATATATCTTGTGGAAAGGACGAAACACCGATATAAACCTAATTACCTCGAGAGGGGA
CGGAAACCCGTCTTCGATGAAGCGATTCAGAAGACTTGATATAAACCTAATTACCTCGAGAGGGGACTTT
TTTACATGTGTCAGAGGTTTTCACCGTCATCACCGAAACGCGCGAGACGAAAGGGCCTCGTGATACGCCT
ATTTTTATAGGTTAATGTCATGATAATAATGGTTTCTTAGACGTCAGGTGGCACTTTTCGGGGAAATGTG
CTCGGAACCCCTATTTGTTTATTTTTCTAAATACATTCAAATATGTATCCGCTCATGAGACAATAACCCT
GATAAATGCTTCAATAATATTGAAAAAGGAAGAGTATGAGTATTCAACATTTCCGTGTCGCCCTTATTCC
CTTTTTTGCGGCATTTTGCCTTCCTGTTTTTGCTCACCCAGAAACGCTGGTGAAAGTAAAAGATGCTGAA
GATCAGTTGGGTGCACGAGTGGGTTACATCGAACTGGATCTCAACAGCGGTAAGATCCTTGAGAGTTTTC
GCCCCGAAGAACGTTTTCCAATGATGAGCACTTTTAAAGTTCTGCTATGTGGCGCGGTATTATCCCGTAT
TGACGCCGGGCAAGAGCAACTCGGTCGCCGCATACACTATTCTCAGAATGACTTGGTTGAGTACTCACCA
GTCACAGAAAAGCATCTTACGGATGGCATGACAGTAAGAGAATTATGCAGTGCTGCCATAACCATGAGTG
ATAACACTGCGGCCAACTTACTTCTGACAACGATCGGAGGACCGAAGGAGCTAACCGCTTTTTTGCACAA
CATGGGGGATCATGTAACTCGCCTTGATCGTTGGGAACCGGAGCTGAATGAAGCCATACCAAACGACGAG
CGTGACACCACGATGCCTGTAGCAATGGCAACAACGTTGCGCAAACTATTAACTGGCGAACTACTTACTC
TAGCTTCCCGGCAACAATTAATAGACTGGATGGAGGCGGATAAAGTTGCAGGACCACTTCTGCGCTCGGC
CCTTCCGGCTGGCTGGTTTATTGCTGATAAATCTGGAGCCGGTGAGCGTGGGTCTCGCGGTATCATTGCA
GCACTGGGGCCAGATGGTAAGCCCTCCCGTATCGTAGTTATCTACACGACGGGGAGTCAGGCAACTATGG
ATGAACGAAATAGACAGATCGCTGAGATAGGTGCCTCACTGATTAAGCATTGGTAACTGTCAGACCAAGT
TTACTCATATATACTTTAGATTGATTTAAAACTTCATTTTTAATTTAAAAGGATCTAGGTGAAGATCCTT
TTTGATAATCTCATGACCAAAATCCCTTAACGTGAGTTTTCGTTCCACTGAGCGTCAGACCCCGTAGAAA
AGATCAAAGGATCTTCTTGAGATCCTTTTTTTCTGCGCGTAATCTGCTGCTTGCAAACAAAAAAACCACC
GCTACCAGCGGTGGTTTGTTTGCCGGATCAAGAGCTACCAACTCTTTTTCCGAAGGTAACTGGCTTCAGC
AGAGCGCAGATACCAAATACTGTTCTTCTAGTGTAGCCGTAGTTAGGCCACCACTTCAAGAACTCTGTAG
CACCGCCTACATACCTCGCTCTGCTAATCCTGTTACCAGTGGCTGCTGCCAGTGGCGATAAGTCGTGTCT
TACCGGGTTGGACTCAAGACGATAGTTACCGGATAAGGCGCAGCGGTCGGGCTGAACGGGGGGTTCGTGC
ACACAGCCCAGCTTGGAGCGAACGACCTACACCGAACTGAGATACCTACAGCGTGAGCTATGAGAAAGCG
CCACGCTTCCCGAAGGGAGAAAGGCGGACAGGTATCCGGTAAGCGGCAGGGTCGGAACAGGAGAGCGCAC
GAGGGAGCTTCCAGGGGGAAACGCCTGGTATCTTTATAGTCCTGTCGGGTTTCGCCACCTCTGACTTGAG
CGTCGATTTTTGTGATGCTCGTCAGGG
